Addgene plasmid #87978: pDONR223-ZNF3_isoform1
Purpose: Donor Vector containing ZNF3 transcription factor, part of the Human TFome Collection
Depositing lab: Marc Vidal. Depositing organization: Dana-Farber Cancer Institute. Publication: A comprehensive library of human transcription factors for cell fate engineering. Ng AHM, Khoshakhlagh P, Rojo Arias JE, Pasquini G, Wang K, Swiersy A, Shipman SL, Appleton E, Kiaee K, Kohman RE, Vernet A, Dysart M, Leeper K, Saylor W, Huang JY, Graveline A, Taipale J, Hill DE, Vidal M, Melero-Martin JM, Busskamp V, Church GM. Nat Biotechnol. 2021 Apr;39(4):510-519. doi: 10.1038/s41587-020-0742-6. Epub 2020 Nov 30. PubMed 33257861.
Backbone
  Vector backbone: pDONR223
  Backbone manufacturer: Invitrogen
  Backbone size w/o insert (bp): 3000
  Vector type: Gateway Donor Vector
Growth in bacteria
  Bacterial resistance: Spectinomycin, 50 μg/mL
  Growth temperature: 37°C
  Growth strain: DH5alpha
  Copy number: High Copy
Gene/Insert
  Gene/Insert name: ZNF3
  Species: H. sapiens (human)
  Insert size (bp): 237
  Mutation: Last nucleotide of stop codon removed to allow for Gateway C-terminal fusions
  Entrez Gene: ZNF3 (a.k.a. A8-51, HF.12, KOX25, PP838, Zfp113)
  Cloning method: Gateway Cloning
  Sequencing primers: 5′ M13F(-21); 3′ M13R
Terms and licenses: Academic/Nonprofit Terms; Industry Terms: Not Available to Industry
Depositor comments: Represents the ORFeome subset of the TFome
How to cite: pDONR223-ZNF3_isoform1 was a gift from Marc Vidal (Addgene plasmid # 87978 ; http://n2t.net/addgene:87978 ; RRID:Addgene_87978)
