[The description below was written by a language model from this plasmid's Addgene catalogue record and pLannotate feature annotations shown in this document.]
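Description:
pDONR223-ZNF3_isoform1 is a Gateway entry clone built on the Invitrogen pDONR223 donor backbone, carrying an open reading frame for the human zinc finger transcription factor ZNF3 (isoform 1). It is a bacterial cloning plasmid only. It replicates in E. coli from a high-copy ColE1/pUC-type origin and is selected with spectinomycin through the aadA aminoglycoside adenylyltransferase gene (SmR). That gene sits downstream of fragments of a class 1 integron Pc promoter and a gentamicin acetyltransferase gene, remnants of the integron-derived resistance cassette. The sequenced record is about 3.0 kb. This is close to the 3,000 bp listed for the backbone without insert, so that catalogue figure appears to be approximate.

The ZNF3 insert is recorded as only 237 bp, and the feature table does not annotate it. It lies in the roughly 240 bp gap between the two flanking attL recombination sites. The annotation software labels the upstream site attL3 and the downstream one attL2. The two sites allow LR Clonase-mediated transfer of the ORF into any compatible Gateway destination vector. The last nucleotide of the stop codon has been removed, so the reading frame stays open for C-terminal fusions to tags or reporters supplied by the destination vector. No eukaryotic promoter is present. The entry clone itself carries only a T7 promoter adjacent to attL2, rrnB T1 and T2 terminators that insulate the cloning site, and small lacI and lacZα fragments left over from the backbone. The plasmid belongs to the ORFeome-derived subset of the Human TFome Collection, a library of human transcription factors assembled for cell fate engineering, and it serves as the source clone for making ZNF3 expression constructs.
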