Features (pLannotate 1.2.2; 11 found; start..end, strand, type, name):
      2..97      +  protein_bind   attL3: mutant version of attL; recombination site for the Gateway® LR reaction LR Clonase™
    335..434     -  protein_bind   attL2: mutant version of attL; recombination site for the Gateway® LR reaction LR Clonase™
    452..470     -  promoter       T7 promoter: promoter for bacteriophage T7 RNA polymerase
    660..683     +  promoter       Pc promoter (fragment): intI1 (promoter lies within the coding sequence); class 1 integron promoter
    859..915     +  CDS            GmR (fragment): gentamycin acetyltransferase; aacC1; confers resistance to gentamycin
    922..1713    +  CDS            SmR: aminoglycoside adenylyltransferase (Murphy, 1985); aadA; confers resistance to spectinomycin and streptomycin
   1806..2394    +  rep_origin     ori: high-copy-number ColE1/pMB1/pBR322/pUC origin of replication
   2577..2669    +  CDS            lacI (fragment): lac repressor; lacI; The lac repressor binds to the lac operator to inhibit transcription in E. coli. This inhibition can be relieved by adding lactose or isopropyl-β-D-thiogalactopyranoside (IPTG).
   2724..2751    -  terminator     rrnB T2 terminator: transcription terminator T2 from the E. coli rrnB gene
   2883..2926    +  terminator     rrnB T1 terminator: Escherichia coli rrnB; transcription terminator T1 from the E. coli rrnB gene
   2973..3009    -  CDS            lacZα (fragment): LacZα fragment of β-galactosidase; lacZ fragment
>Addgene plasmid #87978 | pDONR223-ZNF3_isoform1 | addgene full sequence | sequence record 178881 | Addgene NGS Result
CAAATAATGATTTTATTTTGACTGATAGTGACCTGTTCGTTGCAACAAATTGATGAGCAATGCTTTTTTA
TAATGCCAACTTTGTACAAAAAAGTTGGCATGGTGTCCTTTAGGGCTCTTGGAGCAGCCAGACCATGTTT
CCAAGAGAAACCTGGTGATATTGCCAGCAGACCCCCTGCCATCCCCCCCAGTTGTCCTGGGGCTGAATGG
GCAAATCTGTCCAAACAGCTAGTAACCGGCTGTGAGGGAGAGGGTCAGAAGCACTTAGCGTTGGCCTCTG
ATTGCTGTCCTCTCTTGTCCTCTTCCCACTCCAATGATGAAAATGATTTTCTCTACCCAACTTTCTTGTA
CAAAGTTGGCATTATAAGAAAGCATTGCTTATCAATTTGTTGCAACGAACAGGTCACTATCAGTCAAAAT
AAAATCATTATTTGCCATCCAGCTGATATCCCCTATAGTGAGTCGTATTACATGGTCATAGCTGTTTCCT
GGCAGCTCTGGCCCGTGTCTCAAAATCTCTGATGTTACATTGCACAAGATAAAAATATATCATCATGCCT
CCTCTAGACCAGCCAGGACAGAAATGCCTCGACTTCGCTGCTACCCAAGGTTGCCGGGTGACGCACACCG
TGGAAACGGATGAAGGCACGAACCCAGTGGACATAAGCCTGTTCGGTTCGTAAGCTGTAATGCAAGTAGC
GTATGCGCTCACGCAACTGGTCCAGAACCTTGACCGAACGCAGCGGTGGTAACGGCGCAGTGGCGGTTTT
CATGGCTTGTTATGACTGTTTTTTTGGGGTACAGTCTATGCCTCGGGCATCCAAGCAGCAAGCGCGTTAC
GCCGTGGGTCGATGTTTGATGTTATGGAGCAGCAACGATGTTACGCAGCAGGGCAGTCGCCCTAAAACAA
AGTTAAACATTATGAGGGAAGCGGTGATCGCCGAAGTATCGACTCAACTATCAGAGGTAGTTGGCGTCAT
CGAGCGCCATCTCGAACCGACGTTGCTGGCCGTACATTTGTACGGCTCCGCAGTGGATGGCGGCCTGAAG
CCACACAGTGATATTGATTTGCTGGTTACGGTGACCGTAAGGCTTGATGAAACAACGCGGCGAGCTTTGA
TCAACGACCTTTTGGAAACTTCGGCTTCCCCTGGAGAGAGCGAGATTCTCCGCGCTGTAGAAGTCACCAT
TGTTGTGCACGACGACATCATTCCGTGGCGTTATCCAGCTAAGCGCGAACTGCAATTTGGAGAATGGCAG
CGCAATGACATTCTTGCAGGTATCTTCGAGCCAGCCACGATCGACATTGATCTGGCTATCTTGCTGACAA
AAGCAAGAGAACATAGCGTTGCCTTGGTAGGTCCAGCGGCGGAGGAACTCTTTGATCCGGTTCCTGAACA
GGATCTATTTGAGGCGCTAAATGAAACCTTAACGCTATGGAACTCGCCGCCCGACTGGGCTGGCGATGAG
CGAAATGTAGTGCTTACGTTGTCCCGCATTTGGTACAGCGCAGTAACCGGCAAAATCGCGCCGAAGGATG
TCGCTGCCGACTGGGCAATGGAGCGCCTGCCGGCCCAGTATCAGCCCGTCATACTTGAAGCTAGACAGGC
TTATCTTGGACAAGAAGAAGATCGCTTGGCCTCGCGCGCAGATCAGTTGGAAGAATTTGTCCACTACGTG
AAAGGCGAGATCACCAAGGTAGTCGGCAAATAACCCTCGAGCCACCCATGACCAAAATCCCTTAACGTGA
GTTACGCGTCGTTCCACTGAGCGTCAGACCCCGTAGAAAAGATCAAAGGATCTTCTTGAGATCCTTTTTT
TCTGCGCGTAATCTGCTGCTTGCAAACAAAAAAACCACCGCTACCAGCGGTGGTTTGTTTGCCGGATCAA
GAGCTACCAACTCTTTTTCCGAAGGTAACTGGCTTCAGCAGAGCGCAGATACCAAATACTGTTCTTCTAG
TGTAGCCGTAGTTAGGCCACCACTTCAAGAACTCTGTAGCACCGCCTACATACCTCGCTCTGCTAATCCT
GTTACCAGTGGCTGCTGCCAGTGGCGATAAGTCGTGTCTTACCGGGTTGGACTCAAGACGATAGTTACCG
GATAAGGCGCAGCGGTCGGGCTGAACGGGGGGTTCGTGCACACAGCCCAGCTTGGAGCGAACGACCTACA
CCGAACTGAGATACCTACAGCGTGAGCTATGAGAAAGCGCCACGCTTCCCGAAGGGAGAAAGGCGGACAG
GTATCCGGTAAGCGGCAGGGTCGGAACAGGAGAGCGCACGAGGGAGCTTCCAGGGGGAAACGCCTGGTAT
CTTTATAGTCCTGTCGGGTTTCGCCACCTCTGACTTGAGCGTCGATTTTTGTGATGCTCGTCAGGGGGGC
GGAGCCTATGGAAAAACGCCAGCAACGCGGCCTTTTTACGGTTCCTGGCCTTTTGCTGGCCTTTTGCTCA
CATGTTCTTTCCTGCGTTATCCCCTGATTCTGTGGATAACCGTATTACCGCCTTTGAGTGAGCTGATACC
GCTCGCCGCAGCCGAACGACCGAGCGCAGCGAGTCAGTGAGCGAGGAAGCGGAAGAGCGCCCAATACGCA
AACCGCCTCTCCCCGCGCGTTGGCCGATTCATTAATGCAGCTGGCACGACAGGTTTCCCGACTGGAAAGC
GGGCAGTGAGCGCAACGCAATTAATACGCGTACCGCTAGCCAGGAAGAGTTTGTAGAAACGCAAAAAGGC
CATCCGTCAGGATGGCCTTCTGCTTAGTTTGATGCCTGGCAGTTTATGGCGGGCGTCCTGCCCGCCACCC
TCCGGGCCGTTGCTTCACAACGTTCAAATCCGCTCCCGGCGGATTTGTCCTACTCAGGAGAGCGTTCACC
GACAAACAACAGATAAAACGAAAGGCCCAGTCTTCCGACTGAGCCTTTCGTTTTATTTGATGCCTGGCAG
TTCCCTACTCTCGCGTTAACGCTAGCATGGATGTTTTCCCAGTCACGACGTTGTAAAACGACGGCCAGTC
TTAAGCTCGGGCCC
