>Addgene plasmid #87978 | pDONR223-ZNF3_isoform1 | depositor partial sequence | sequence record 171582 | insert
ATGGTGTCCTTTAGGGCTCTTGGAGCAGCCAGACCATGTTTCCAAGAGAAACCTGGTGATATTGCCAGCA
GACCCCCTGCCATCCCCCCCAGTTGTCCTGGGGCTGAATGGGCAAATCTGTCCAAACAGCTAGTAACCGG
CTGTGAGGGAGAGGGTCAGAAGCACTTAGCGTTGGCCTCTGATTGCTGTCCTCTCTTGTCCTCTTCCCAC
TCCAATGATGAAAATGATTTTCTCTAA
